Addgene plasmid #154778: pAS_4xhyb PylT A41AA C55A LaG17-SynNotch 204TAA 442TAG
Purpose: plasmid with 4xhybrid PylT cassette (mutant A41AA C55A) and LaG17-SynNotch 204TAA 277TAG, for transient transfection or stable, piggybac-mediated, integration
Depositing lab: Simon Elsaesser. Depositing organization: Karolinska Institutet. Publication: Site-Specific Incorporation of Two ncAAs for Two-Color Bioorthogonal Labeling and Crosslinking of Proteins on Live Mammalian Cells. Meineke B, Heimgartner J, Eirich J, Landreh M, Elsasser SJ. Cell Rep. 2020 Jun 23;31(12):107811. doi: 10.1016/j.celrep.2020.107811. PubMed 32579937.
Backbone
  Vector backbone: pAS
  Vector type: Mammalian Expression
  Selectable markers: Puromycin
Growth in bacteria
  Bacterial resistance: Ampicillin, 100 μg/mL
  Growth temperature: 37°C
  Growth strain: NEB Stable
  Copy number: High Copy
Gene/Insert
  Gene/Insert name: LaG17-SynNotch
  Species: Synthetic
  Insert size (bp): 1476
  Mutation: 204TAA 442TAG in LaG17-SynNotch, hybrid PylT with A41AA and C55A mutation
  Promoter: EF1
  Tag / fusion protein: LaG17 (N terminal on insert)
  Cloning method: Ligation Independent Cloning
Terms and licenses: Academic/Nonprofit Terms; Industry Terms: Not Available to Industry
Depositor comments: SynNotch described by Morsut et al. 2016 (PMID: 26830878)
How to cite: pAS_4xhyb PylT A41AA C55A LaG17-SynNotch 204TAA 442TAG was a gift from Simon Elsaesser (Addgene plasmid # 154778 ; http://n2t.net/addgene:154778 ; RRID:Addgene_154778)
