[The description below was written by a language model from this plasmid's Addgene catalogue record and pLannotate feature annotations shown in this document.]
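Description:
pAS_4xhyb PylT A41AA C55A LaG17-SynNotch 204TAA 442TAG is a 9.5 kb mammalian expression plasmid on the pAS backbone, built for genetic code expansion experiments. It can be used by transient transfection or integrated stably into the genome by piggyBac transposition. In bacteria it is maintained through a high-copy ColE1/pUC-type origin with ampicillin resistance, and it also carries an f1 origin and remnants of a lacZα/lac promoter cloning region.

The payload is a synthetic LaG17-SynNotch receptor driven by an EF-1α core promoter joined to an HTLV-1 5' LTR fragment. The annotated reading frame runs from a CD8A-derived segment (presumably the signal peptide) through an immunoglobulin heavy-chain variable-like domain that corresponds to the N-terminal LaG17 nanobody, into a mouse Notch1 fragment forming the SynNotch core. Two codons in the receptor are replaced by different stop codons, an ochre TAA at position 204 and an amber TAG at position 442, so full-length protein should be made only when both are suppressed, allowing two non-canonical amino acids to be placed at defined sites. The purpose field gives the second position as 277TAG rather than 442TAG, a discrepancy the record does not resolve. An EMCV IRES links the receptor to puromycin N-acetyltransferase for selection of mammalian cells, followed by a WPRE fragment and an SV40 polyadenylation signal.

The plasmid is also described as carrying four copies of a hybrid pyrrolysine tRNA (PylT) gene with A41AA and C55A mutations. Neither this cassette nor the piggyBac terminal repeats were annotated in the feature table, which leaves sizeable regions unlabelled. No aminoacyl-tRNA synthetase appears in the record, so it is presumably supplied separately. The associated work concerns two-colour bioorthogonal labelling and crosslinking of proteins on live mammalian cells.
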