Features (pLannotate 1.2.2; 21 found; start..end, strand, type, name):
      5..160     -  CDS            lacZα (fragment): LacZα fragment of β-galactosidase; lacZ fragment
    162..281     +  CDS            B (fragment): PORTL_LAMBD - Experimental evidence at protein level: Swiss-Prot protein existence level 1. Forms the portal vertex of the capsid (PubMed:6228056, PubMed:6232391). This portal plays critical roles in head assembly, genome packaging, neck/tail attachment, and genome ejection (Probable). The portal protein multimerizes as a single ring-shaped homododecamer arranged around a central channel (PubMed:6232391). Binds to the terminase subunits to form the packaging machine (PubMed:7799432). From Escherichia phage lambda (Bacteriophage lambda).
   2164..2375    +  promoter       EF-1α core promoter: core promoter for human elongation factor EF-1α
   2388..2656    +  LTR            5' LTR (truncated): truncated 5' long terminal repeat (LTR) from human T-cell leukemia virus (HTLV) type 1
   2694..2783    +  CDS            CD8A (fragment): CD8A_HUMAN - Also known as MAL. Experimental evidence at protein level: Swiss-Prot protein existence level 1. Integral membrane glycoprotein that plays an essential role in the immune response and serves multiple functions in responses against both external and internal offenses. In T-cells, functions primarily as a coreceptor for MHC class I molecule:peptide complex. The antigens presented by class I peptides are derived from cytosolic proteins while class II derived from extracellular proteins. Interacts simultaneously with the T-cell receptor (TCR) and the MHC class I proteins presented by
   2793..3170    +  CDS            HV02_CANLF: Experimental evidence at protein level: Swiss-Prot protein existence level 1. From Canis lupus familiaris (Dog) (Canis familiaris).
   3171..4166    +  CDS            Notch1 (fragment): NOTC1_MOUSE - Also known as Motch From Mus musculus (Mouse).
   4296..4758    +  misc_feature   IRES: internal ribosome entry site (IRES) of the encephalomyocarditis virus (EMCV)
   4784..5383    +  CDS            PuroR: puromycin N-acetyltransferase; pac from Streptomyces alboniger; confers resistance to puromycin
   5390..5496    +  misc_feature   WPRE (fragment): woodchuck hepatitis virus posttranscriptional regulatory element
   5505..5626    +  polyA_signal   SV40 poly(A) signal: SV40 polyadenylation signal
   5644..5736    +  ncRNA          G-CSF SLDE: Accession: RF00183 - G-CSF factor stem-loop destabilising element (SLDE)
   6433..6900    +  CDS            B (fragment): PORTL_LAMBD - Experimental evidence at protein level: Swiss-Prot protein existence level 1. Forms the portal vertex of the capsid (PubMed:6228056, PubMed:6232391). This portal plays critical roles in head assembly, genome packaging, neck/tail attachment, and genome ejection (Probable). The portal protein multimerizes as a single ring-shaped homododecamer arranged around a central channel (PubMed:6232391). Binds to the terminase subunits to form the packaging machine (PubMed:7799432). From Escherichia phage lambda (Bacteriophage lambda).
   6938..6954    -  protein_bind   lac operator: The lac repressor binds to the lac operator to inhibit transcription in E. coli. This inhibition can be relieved by adding lactose or isopropyl-β-D-thiogalactopyranoside (IPTG). lac repressor encoded by lacI
   6962..6992    -  promoter       lac promoter: promoter for the E. coli lac operon
   7007..7028    -  protein_bind   CAP binding site: CAP binding activates transcription in the presence of cAMP. E. coli catabolite activator protein
   7041..7133    -  CDS            lacI (fragment): lac repressor; lacI; The lac repressor binds to the lac operator to inhibit transcription in E. coli. This inhibition can be relieved by adding lactose or isopropyl-β-D-thiogalactopyranoside (IPTG).
   7316..7904    -  rep_origin     ori: high-copy-number ColE1/pMB1/pBR322/pUC origin of replication
   8075..8935    -  CDS            AmpR: β-lactamase; bla; confers resistance to ampicillin, carbenicillin, and related antibiotics
   8936..9040    -  promoter       AmpR promoter: bla
   9093..9521    -  rep_origin     f1 ori (sequence partly withheld): f1 bacteriophage origin of replication; arrow indicates direction of (+) strand synthesis
>Addgene plasmid #154778 | pAS_4xhyb PylT A41AA C55A LaG17-SynNotch 204TAA 442TAG | addgene full sequence | sequence record 310407 | Addgene NGS Result
CCCATTCGCCATTCAGGCTGCGCAACTGTTGGGAAGGGCGATCGGTGCGGGCCTCTTCGCTATTACGCCA
GCTGGCGAAAGGGGGATGTGCTGCAAGGCGATTAAGTTGGGTAACGCCAGGGTTTTCCCAGTCACGACGT
TGTAAAACGACGGCCAGTGAGCGCGCCTCGTTCATTCACGTTTTTGAACCCGTGGAGGACGGGCAGACTC
GCGGTGCAAATGTGTTTTACAGCGTGATGGAGCAGATGAAGATGCTCGACACGCTGCAGAACACGCAGCT
AGATTAACCCTAGAAAGATAATCATATTGTGACGTACGTTAAAGATAATCATGTGTAAAATTGACGCATG
TGTTTTATCGGTCTGTATATCGAGGTTTATTTATTAATTTGAATAGATATTAAGTTTTATTATATTTACA
CTTACATACTAATAATAAATTCAACAAACAATTTATTTATGTTTATTTATTTATTAAAAAAAACAAAAAC
TCAAAATTTCTTCTATAAAGTAACAAAACTTTTATGAGGGACAGCCCCCCCCCAAAGCCCCCAGGGATGT
AATTACGTCCCTCCCCCGCTAGGGGGCAGCAGCGAGCCGCCCGGGGCTCCGCTCCGGTCCGGCGCTCCCC
CCGCATCCCCGAGCCGGCAGCGTGCGGGGACAGCCCGGGCACGGGGAAGGTGGCACGGGATCGCTTTCCT
CTGAACGCTTCTCGCTGCTCTTTGAGCCTGCAGACACCTGGGGGGATACGGGGAAAAGGCCTCCACGGCC
AACTAGTGGCCTTGGAGCTGCAGTATTTAGCATGCCCCACCCATCTGCAAGGCATTCTGGATAGTGTCAA
AACAGCCGGAAATCAAGTCCGTTTATCTCAAACTTTAGCATTTTGGGAATAAATGATATTTGCTATGCTG
GTTAAATTAGATTTTAGTTAAATTTCCTGCTGAAGCTCTAGTACGATAAGTAACTTGACCTAAGTGTAAA
GTTGAGATTTCCTTCAGGTTTATATAGCTTGTGCGCCGCCTGGGTACCTCGGGGGACGCTCCGGCGAGCA
AACGGGTCTCTAAAACCTGTAAAGCGGGGTTCGACACCCCGGTCTCTCGGACAAGTGCGGTTTTTATCGC
TGCAGTATTTAGCATGCCCCACCCATCTGCAAGGCATTCTGGATAGTGTCAAAACAGCCGGAAATCAAGT
CCGTTTATCTCAAACTTTAGCATTTTGGGAATAAATGATATTTGCTATGCTGGTTAAATTAGATTTTAGT
TAAATTTCCTGCTGAAGCTCTAGTACGATAAGTAACTTGACCTAAGTGTAAAGTTGAGATTTCCTTCAGG
TTTATATAGCTTGTGCGCCGCCTGGGTACCTCGGGGGACGCTCCGGCGAGCAAACGGGTCTCTAAAACCT
GTAAAGCGGGGTTCGACACCCCGGTCTCTCGGACAAGTGCGGTTTTTCTTGCTGCAGTATTTAGCATGCC
CCACCCATCTGCAAGGCATTCTGGATAGTGTCAAAACAGCCGGAAATCAAGTCCGTTTATCTCAAACTTT
AGCATTTTGGGAATAAATGATATTTGCTATGCTGGTTAAATTAGATTTTAGTTAAATTTCCTGCTGAAGC
TCTAGTACGATAAGTAACTTGACCTAAGTGTAAAGTTGAGATTTCCTTCAGGTTTATATAGCTTGTGCGC
CGCCTGGGTACCTCGGGGGACGCTCCGGCGAGCAAACGGGTCTCTAAAACCTGTAAAGCGGGGTTCGACA
CCCCGGTCTCTCGGACAAGTGCGGTTTTTTTGCCTGCAGTATTTAGCATGCCCCACCCATCTGCAAGGCA
TTCTGGATAGTGTCAAAACAGCCGGAAATCAAGTCCGTTTATCTCAAACTTTAGCATTTTGGGAATAAAT
GATATTTGCTATGCTGGTTAAATTAGATTTTAGTTAAATTTCCTGCTGAAGCTCTAGTACGATAAGTAAC
TTGACCTAAGTGTAAAGTTGAGATTTCCTTCAGGTTTATATAGCTTGTGCGCCGCCTGGGTACCTCGGGG
GACGCTCCGGCGAGCAAACGGGTCTCTAAAACCTGTAAAGCGGGGTTCGACACCCCGGTCTCTCGGACAA
GTGCGGTTTTTCGTCTCACTAGTGCTCTAGAAAGGATCTGCGATCGCTCCGGTGCCCGTCAGTGGGCAGA
GCGCACATCGCCCACAGTCCCCGAGAAGTTGGGGGGAGGGGTCGGCAATTGAACGGGTGCCTAGAGAAGG
TGGCGCGGGGTAAACTGGGAAAGTGATGTCGTGTACTGGCTCCGCCTTTTTCCCGAGGGTGGGGGAGAAC
CGTATATAAGTGCAGTAGTCGCCGTGAACGTTCTTTTTCGCAACGGGTTTGCCGCCAGAACACAGCTGAA
GCTTCGAGGGGCTCGCATCTCTCCTTCACGCGCCCGCCGCCCTACCTGAGGCCGCCATCCACGCCGGTTG
AGTCGCGTTCTGCCGCCTCCCGCCTGTGGTGCCTCCTGAACTGCGTCCGCCGTCTAGGTAAGTTTAAAGC
TCAGGTCGAGACCGGGCCTTTGTCCGGCGCTCCCTTGGAGCCTACCTAGACTCAGCCGGCTCTCCACGCT
TTGCCTGACCCTGCTTGCTCAACTCTACGTCTTTGTTTCGTTTTCTGTTCTGCGCCGTTACAGATCCAAG
CTGTGACCGGCGCCTACTCTAGAGCTAGCCACCATGGCATTGCCCGTGACCGCCCTGCTGCTGCCACTGG
CCTTGTTGCTCCACGCCGCGCGGCCAGAACAGAAGCTGATCAGCGAGGAGGATCTGATGGCTGATGTGCA
ACTCGTAGAGTCCGGTGGCGGACTCGTCCAGGCGGGAGGCTCCCTGCGCCTGAGTTGCGCTGCGTCCGGA
AGAACTATTAGCATGGCCGCCATGAGTTGGTTCAGACAGGCGCCTGGAAAGGAGAGGGAGTTCGTGGCAG
GCATAAGTCGCTCCGCAGGGTCAGCCGTCCATGCCGACTCCGTAAAGGGACGCTTTACCATCTCCAGAGA
TAACACAAAAAACACGCTCTATCTCCAAATGAATTCTTTGAAGGCCGAGGACACAGCCGTGTACTACTGC
GCCGTTAGGACCAGCGGATTTTTTGGAAGCATTCCTAGGACAGGGACAGCCTTTGATTACTGGGGCCAGG
GAACGCAGGTTACCGTTTCCATCCTGGACTACAGCTTCACAGAGAACCTGTACTTCCAAGGTGGCGCTGG
GCGCGACATTCCCCCACCGCAGATTGAGGAGGCCTGTGAGCTGCCTGAGTGCCAGGTGGATGCAGGCAAT
AAGGTCTGCAACTAACAGTGTAATAATCACGCATGTGGCTGGGATGGTGGCGACTGCTCCCTCAACTTCA
ATGACCCCTGGAAGAACTGCACGCAGTCTCTACAGTGCTGGAAGTATTTTAGCGACGGCCACTGTGACAG
CCAGTGCAACTCGGCCGGCTGCCTCTTTGATGGCTTCGACTGCCAGCTCACCGAGGGACAGTGCAACCCC
CTGTATGACCAGTACTGCAAGGACCACTTCAGTGATGGCCACTGCGACCAGGGCTGTAACAGTGCCGAAT
GTGAGTGGGATGGCCTAGACTGTGCTGAGCATGTACCCGAGCGGCTGGCAGCCGGCACCCTGGTGCTGGT
GGTGCTGCTTCCACCCGACCAGCTACGGAACAACTCCTTCCACTTTCTGCGGGAGCTCAGCCACGTGCTG
CACACCAACGTGGTCTTCAAGCGTGATGCGCAAGGCCAGCAGATGATCTTCCCGTACTATGGCCACGAGG
AAGAGCTGCGCAAGCACCCAATCAAGCGCTCTACAGTGGGTTGGGCCACCTCTTCACTGCTTCCTGGTAC
CAGTGGTGGGCGCCAGCGCAGGGAGCTGGACCCCATGGACATCCGTGGCTCCATTGTCTACCTGGAGATC
GACAACCGGCAATGTGTGCAGTCATCCTCGCAGTGCTTCCAGAGTGCCACCGATGTGGCTGCCTTCCTAG
GTGCTCTTGCGTCACTTGGCAGCCTCTAGATTCCTTACAAGATTGAGGCCGTGAAGAGTGAGCCGGTGGA
GCCTCCGCTGCCCTCGCAGCTGCACCTCATGTACGTGGCAGCGGCCGCCTTCGTGCTCCTGTTCTTTGTG
GGCTGTGGGGTGCTGCTGTCCCGCAAGCGCCGGCGGTGAGGATCCGCGGCCGCGCCCCTCTCCCTCCCCC
CCCCCTAACGTTACTGGCCGAAGCCGCTTGGAATAAGGCCGGTGTGCGTTTGTCTATATGTTATTTTCCA
CCATATTGCCGTCTTTTGGCAATGTGAGGGCCCGGAAACCTGGCCCTGTCTTCTTGACGAGCATTCCTAG
GGGTCTTTCCCCTCTCGCCAAAGGAATGCAAGGTCTGTTGAATGTCGTGAAGGAAGCAGTTCCTCTGGAA
GCTTCTTGAAGACAAACAACGTCTGTAGCGACCCTTTGCAGGCAGCGGAACCCCCCACCTGGCGACAGGT
GCCTCTGCGGCCAAAAGCCACGTGTATAAGATACACCTGCAAAGGCGGCACAACCCCAGTGCCACGTTGT
GAGTTGGATAGTTGTGGAAAGAGTCAAATGGCTCTCCTCAAGCGTATTCAACAAGGGGCTGAAGGATGCC
CAGAAGGTACCCCATTGTATGGGATCTGATCTGGGGCCTCGGTGCACATGCTTTACATGTGTTTAGTCGA
GGTTAAAAAAACGTCTAGGCCCCCCGAACCACGGGGACGTGGTTTTCCTTTGAAAAACACGATGATAATA
TGGCCACAACCATGGCGTCCGGAATGACCGAGTACAAGCCCACGGTGCGCCTCGCCACCCGCGACGACGT
CCCCAGGGCCGTACGCACCCTCGCCGCCGCGTTCGCCGACTACCCCGCCACGCGCCACACCGTCGATCCG
GACCGCCACATCGAGCGGGTCACCGAGCTGCAAGAACTCTTCCTCACGCGCGTCGGGCTCGACATCGGCA
AGGTGTGGGTCGCGGACGACGGCGCCGCGGTGGCGGTCTGGACCACGCCGGAGAGCGTCGAAGCGGGGGC
GGTGTTCGCCGAGATCGGCCCGCGCATGGCCGAGTTGAGCGGTTCCCGGCTGGCCGCGCAGCAACAGATG
GAAGGCCTCCTGGCGCCGCACCGGCCCAAGGAGCCCGCGTGGTTCCTGGCCACCGTCGGCGTCTCGCCCG
ACCACCAGGGCAAGGGTCTGGGCAGCGCCGTCGTGCTCCCCGGAGTGGAGGCGGCCGAGCGCGCCGGGGT
GCCCGCCTTCCTGGAGACCTCCGCGCCCCGCAACCTCCCCTTCTACGAGCGGCTCGGCTTCACCGTCACC
GCCGACGTCGAGGTGCCCGAAGGACCGCGCACCTGGTGCATGACCCGCAAGCCCGGTGCCTGAGTCGACA
ATCAACCTCTGGATTACAAAATTTGTGAAAGATTGACTGGTATTCTTAACTATGTTGCTCCTTTTACGCT
ATGTGGATACGCTGCTTTAATGCCTTTGTATCATGCGTTAACTAAACTTGTTTATTGCAGCTTATAATGG
TTACAAATAAAGCAATAGCATCACAAATTTCACAAATAAAGCATTTTTTTCACTGCATTCTAGTTGTGGT
TTGTCCAAACTCATCAATGTATCTTATCATGTCTGGAATTGACTCAAATGATGTCAATTAGTCTATCAGA
AGCTCATCTGGTCTCCCTTCCGGGGGACAAGACATCCCTGTTTAATATTTAAACAGCAGTGTTCCCAAAC
TGGGTTCTTATATCCCTTGCTCTGGTCAACCAGGTTGCAGGGTTTCCTGTCCTCACAGGAACGAAGTCCC
TAAAGAAACAGTGGCAGCCAGGTTTAGCCCCGGAATTGACTGGATTCCTTTTTTAGGGCCCATTGGTATG
GCTTTTTCCCCGTATCCCCCCAGGTGTCTGCAGGCTCAAAGAGCAGCGAGAAGCGTTCAGAGGAAAGCGA
TCCCGTGCCACCTTCCCCGTGCCCGGGCTGTCCCCGCACGCTGCCGGCTCGGGGATGCGGGGGGAGCGCC
GGACCGGAGCGGAGCCCCGGGCGGCTCGCTGCTGCCCCCTAGCGGGGGAGGGACGTAATTACATCCCTGG
GGGCTTTGGGGGGGGGCTGTCCCTGATATCTATAACAAGAAAATATATATATAATAAGTTATCACGTAAG
TAGAACATGAAATAACAATATAATTATCGTATGAGTTAAATCTTAAAAGTCACGTAAAAGATAATCATGC
GTCATTTTGACTCACGCGGTCGTTATAGTTCAAAATCAGTGACACTTACCGCATTGACAAGCACGCCTCA
CGGGAGCTCCAAGCGGCGACTGAGATGTCCTAAATGCACAGCGACGGATTCGCGCTATTTAGAAAGAGAG
AGCAATATTTCAAGAATGCATGCGTCAATTTTACGCAGACTATCTTTCTAGGGTTAATCTAGCTGCATCA
GGATCATATCGTCGGGTCTTTTTTCCGGCTCAGTCATCGCCCAAGCTGGCGCTATCTGGGCATCGGGGAG
GAAGAAGCCCGTGCCTTTTCCCGCGAGGTTGAAGCGGCATGGAAAGAGTTTGCCGAGGATGACTGCTGCT
GCATTGACGTTGAGCGAAAACGCACGTTTACCATGATGATTCGGGAAGGTGTGGCCATGCACGCCTTTAA
CGGTGAACTGTTCGTTCAGGCCACCTGGGATACCAGTTCGTCGCGGCTTTTCCGGACACAGTTCCGGATG
GTCAGCCCGAAGCGCATCAGCAACCCGAACAATACCGGCGACAGCCGGAACTGCCGTGCCGGTGTGCAGA
TTAATGACAGCGGTGCGGCGCTGGGATATTACGTCAGCGAGGACGGGTATCCTGGCTGGATGCCGCAGAA
ATGGACATGGATACCCCGTGAGTTACCCGGCGGGCGCGCTTGGCGTAATCATGGTCATAGCTGTTTCCTG
TGTGAAATTGTTATCCGCTCACAATTCCACACAACATACGAGCCGGAAGCATAAAGTGTAAAGCCTGGGG
TGCCTAATGAGTGAGCTAACTCACATTAATTGCGTTGCGCTCACTGCCCGCTTTCCAGTCGGGAAACCTG
TCGTGCCAGCTGCATTAATGAATCGGCCAACGCGCGGGGAGAGGCGGTTTGCGTATTGGGCGCTCTTCCG
CTTCCTCGCTCACTGACTCGCTGCGCTCGGTCGTTCGGCTGCGGCGAGCGGTATCAGCTCACTCAAAGGC
GGTAATACGGTTATCCACAGAATCAGGGGATAACGCAGGAAAGAACATGTGAGCAAAAGGCCAGCAAAAG
GCCAGGAACCGTAAAAAGGCCGCGTTGCTGGCGTTTTTCCATAGGCTCCGCCCCCCTGACGAGCATCACA
AAAATCGACGCTCAAGTCAGAGGTGGCGAAACCCGACAGGACTATAAAGATACCAGGCGTTTCCCCCTGG
AAGCTCCCTCGTGCGCTCTCCTGTTCCGACCCTGCCGCTTACCGGATACCTGTCCGCCTTTCTCCCTTCG
GGAAGCGTGGCGCTTTCTCATAGCTCACGCTGTAGGTATCTCAGTTCGGTGTAGGTCGTTCGCTCCAAGC
TGGGCTGTGTGCACGAACCCCCCGTTCAGCCCGACCGCTGCGCCTTATCCGGTAACTATCGTCTTGAGTC
CAACCCGGTAAGACACGACTTATCGCCACTGGCAGCAGCCACTGGTAACAGGATTAGCAGAGCGAGGTAT
GTAGGCGGTGCTACAGAGTTCTTGAAGTGGTGGCCTAACTACGGCTACACTAGAAGAACAGTATTTGGTA
TCTGCGCTCTGCTGAAGCCAGTTACCTTCGGAAAAAGAGTTGGTAGCTCTTGATCCGGCAAACAAACCAC
CGCTGGTAGCGGTGGTTTTTTTGTTTGCAAGCAGCAGATTACGCGCAGAAAAAAAGGATCTCAAGAAGAT
CCTTTGATCTTTTCTACGGGGTCTGACGCTCAGTGGAACGAAAACTCACGTTAAGGGATTTTGGTCATGA
GATTATCAAAAAGGATCTTCACCTAGATCCTTTTAAATTAAAAATGAAGTTTTAAATCAATCTAAAGTAT
ATATGAGTAAACTTGGTCTGACAGTTACCAATGCTTAATCAGTGAGGCACCTATCTCAGCGATCTGTCTA
TTTCGTTCATCCATAGTTGCCTGACTCCCCGTCGTGTAGATAACTACGATACGGGAGGGCTTACCATCTG
GCCCCAGTGCTGCAATGATACCGCGAGACCCACGCTCACCGGCTCCAGATTTATCAGCAATAAACCAGCC
AGCCGGAAGGGCCGAGCGCAGAAGTGGTCCTGCAACTTTATCCGCCTCCATCCAGTCTATTAATTGTTGC
CGGGAAGCTAGAGTAAGTAGTTCGCCAGTTAATAGTTTGCGCAACGTTGTTGCCATTGCTACAGGCATCG
TGGTGTCACGCTCGTCGTTTGGTATGGCTTCATTCAGCTCCGGTTCCCAACGATCAAGGCGAGTTACATG
ATCCCCCATGTTGTGCAAAAAAGCGGTTAGCTCCTTCGGTCCTCCGATCGTTGTCAGAAGTAAGTTGGCC
GCAGTGTTATCACTCATGGTTATGGCAGCACTGCATAATTCTCTTACTGTCATGCCATCCGTAAGATGCT
TTTCTGTGACTGGTGAGTACTCAACCAAGTCATTCTGAGAATAGTGTATGCGGCGACCGAGTTGCTCTTG
CCCGGCGTCAATACGGGATAATACCGCGCCACATAGCAGAACTTTAAAAGTGCTCATCATTGGAAAACGT
TCTTCGGGGCGAAAACTCTCAAGGATCTTACCGCTGTTGAGATCCAGTTCGATGTAACCCACTCGTGCAC
CCAACTGATCTTCAGCATCTTTTACTTTCACCAGCGTTTCTGGGTGAGCAAAAACAGGAAGGCAAAATGC
CGCAAAAAAGGGAATAAGGGCGACACGGAAATGTTGAATACTCATACTCTTCCTTTTTCAATATTATTGA
AGCATTTATCAGGGTTATTGTCTCATGAGCGGATACATATTTGAATGTATTTAGAAAAATAAACAAATAG
GGGTTCCGCGCACATTTCCCCGAAAAGTGCCACCTAAATTGTAAGCGTTAATATTTTGTTAAAATTCGCG
TTAAATTTTTGTTAAATCAGCTCATTTTTTAACCAATAGGCCGAAATCGGCAAAATCCCTTATAAATCAA
AAGAATAGACCGAGATAGGGT
[37 nt withheld, positions 9192-9228]
AAAGAACGTGGACTCCAACGTCAAAGG
[49 nt withheld, positions 9256-9304]
T
[91 nt withheld, positions 9306-9396]
G
[124 nt withheld, positions 9398-9521]
